>Addgene plasmid #130976 | pFastBacM13-8His-ZZ-LTLT-Hook3-SNAPf | addgene full sequence | sequence record 259174 | Addgene NGS Result
G
[124 nt withheld, positions 2-125]
C
[91 nt withheld, positions 127-217]
A
[49 nt withheld, positions 219-267]
CCTTTGACGTTGGAGTCCACGTTCTT
[37 nt withheld, positions 294-330]
ACCCTATCTCGGTCTATTCTTTTGATTTATAAGGGATTTTGCCGATTTCGGCCTATTGGTTAAAAAATGA
GCTGATTTAACAAAAATTTAACGCGAATTTTAACAAAATATTAACGCTTACAATTTAGGTGGCACTTTTC
GGGGAAATGTGCGCGGAACCCCTATTTGTTTATTTTTCTAAATACATTCAAATATGTATCCGCTCATGAG
ACAATAACCCTGATAAATGCTTCAATAATATTGAAAAAGGAAGAGTATGAGTATTCAACATTTCCGTGTC
GCCCTTATTCCCTTTTTTGCGGCATTTTGCCTTCCTGTTTTTGCTCACCCAGAAACGCTGGTGAAAGTAA
AAGATGCTGAAGATCAGTTGGGTGCACGAGTGGGTTACATCGAACTGGATCTCAACAGCGGTAAGATCCT
TGAGAGTTTTCGCCCCGAAGAACGTTTTCCAATGATGAGCACTTTTAAAGTTCTGCTATGTGGCGCGGTA
TTATCCCGTATTGACGCCGGGCAAGAGCAACTCGGTCGCCGCATACACTATTCTCAGAATGACTTGGTTG
AGTACTCACCAGTCACAGAAAAGCATCTTACGGATGGCATGACAGTAAGAGAATTATGCAGTGCTGCCAT
AACCATGAGTGATAACACTGCGGCCAACTTACTTCTGACAACGATCGGAGGACCGAAGGAGCTAACCGCT
TTTTTGCACAACATGGGGGATCATGTAACTCGCCTTGATCGTTGGGAACCGGAGCTGAATGAAGCCATAC
CAAACGACGAGCGTGACACCACGATGCCTGTAGCAATGGCAACAACGTTGCGCAAACTATTAACTGGCGA
ACTACTTACTCTAGCTTCCCGGCAACAATTAATAGACTGGATGGAGGCGGATAAAGTTGCAGGACCACTT
CTGCGCTCGGCCCTTCCGGCTGGCTGGTTTATTGCTGATAAATCTGGAGCCGGTGAGCGTGGGTCTCGCG
GTATCATTGCAGCACTGGGGCCAGATGGTAAGCCCTCCCGTATCGTAGTTATCTACACGACGGGGAGTCA
GGCAACTATGGATGAACGAAATAGACAGATCGCTGAGATAGGTGCCTCACTGATTAAGCATTGGTAACTG
TCAGACCAAGTTTACTCATATATACTTTAGATTGATTTAAAACTTCATTTTTAATTTAAAAGGATCTAGG
TGAAGATCCTTTTTGATAATCTCATGACCAAAATCCCTTAACGTGAGTTTTCGTTCCACTGAGCGTCAGA
CCCCGTAGAAAAGATCAAAGGATCTTCTTGAGATCCTTTTTTTCTGCGCGTAATCTGCTGCTTGCAAACA
AAAAAACCACCGCTACCAGCGGTGGTTTGTTTGCCGGATCAAGAGCTACCAACTCTTTTTCCGAAGGTAA
CTGGCTTCAGCAGAGCGCAGATACCAAATACTGTTCTTCTAGTGTAGCCGTAGTTAGGCCACCACTTCAA
GAACTCTGTAGCACCGCCTACATACCTCGCTCTGCTAATCCTGTTACCAGTGGCTGCTGCCAGTGGCGAT
AAGTCGTGTCTTACCGGGTTGGACTCAAGACGATAGTTACCGGATAAGGCGCAGCGGTCGGGCTGAACGG
GGGGTTCGTGCACACAGCCCAGCTTGGAGCGAACGACCTACACCGAACTGAGATACCTACAGCGTGAGCT
ATGAGAAAGCGCCACGCTTCCCGAAGGGAGAAAGGCGGACAGGTATCCGGTAAGCGGCAGGGTCGGAACA
GGAGAGCGCACGAGGGAGCTTCCAGGGGGAAACGCCTGGTATCTTTATAGTCCTGTCGGGTTTCGCCACC
TCTGACTTGAGCGTCGATTTTTGTGATGCTCGTCAGGGGGGCGGAGCCTATGGAAAAACGCCAGCAACGC
GGCCTTTTTACGGTTCCTGGCCTTTTGCTGGCCTTTTGCTCACATGTTCTTTCCTGCGTTATCCCCTGAT
TCTGTGGATAACCGTATTACCGCCTTTGAGTGAGCTGATACCGCTCGCCGCAGCCGAACGACCGAGCGCA
GCGAGTCAGTGAGCGAGGAAGCGGAAGAGCGCCTGATGCGGTATTTTCTCCTTACGCATCTGTGCGGTAT
TTCACACCGCATAGACCAGCCGCGTAACCTGGCAAAATCGGTTACGGTTGAGTAATAAATGGATGCCCTG
CGTAAGCGGGTGTGGGCGGACAATAAAGTCTTAAACTGAACAAAATAGATCTAAACTATGACAATAAAGT
CTTAAACTAGACAGAATAGTTGTAAACTGAAATCAGTCCAGTTATGCTGTGAAAAAGCATACTGGACTTT
TGTTATGGCTAAAGCAAACTCTTCATTTTCTGAAGTGCAAATTGCCCGTCGTATTAAAGAGGGGCGTGGC
CAAGGGCATGGTAAAGACTATATTCGCGGCGTTGTGACAATTTACCGAACAACTCCGCGGCCGGGAAGCC
GATCTCGGCTTGAACGAATTGTTAGGTGGCGGTACTTGGGTCGATATCAAAGTGCATCACTTCTTCCCGT
ATGCCCAACTTTGTATAGAGAGCCACTGCGGGATCGTCACCGTAATCTGCTTGCACGTAGATCACATAAG
CACCAAGCGCGTTGGCCTCATGCTTGAGGAGATTGATGAGCGCGGTGGCAATGCCCTGCCTCCGGTGCTC
GCCGGAGACTGCGAGATCATAGATATAGATCTCACTACGCGGCTGCTCAAACTTGGGCAGAACGTAAGCC
GCGAGAGCGCCAACAACCGCTTCTTGGTCGAAGGCAGCAAGCGCGATGAATGTCTTACTACGGAGCAAGT
TCCCGAGGTAATCGGAGTCCGGCTGATGTTGGGAGTAGGTGGCTACGTCTCCGAACTCACGACCGAAAAG
ATCAAGAGCAGCCCGCATGGATTTGACTTGGTCAGGGCCGAGCCTACATGTGCGAATGATGCCCATACTT
GAGCCACCTAACTTTGTTTTAGGGCGACTGCCCTGCTGCGTAACATCGTTGCTGCTGCGTAACATCAAAC
ATCGACCCACGGCGTAACGCGCTTGCTGCTTGGATGCCCGAGGCATAGACTGTACAAAAAAACAGTCATA
ACAAGCCATGAAAACCGCCACTGCGCCGTTACCACCGCTGCGTTCGGTCAAGGTTCTGGACCAGTTGCGT
GAGCGCATACGCTACTTGCATTACAGTTTACGAACCGAACAGGCTTATGTCAACTGGGTTCGTGCCTTCA
TCCGTTTCCACGGTGTGCGTCACCCGGCAACCTTGGGCAGCAGCGAAGTCGAGGCATTTCTGTCCTGGCT
GGCGAACGAGCGCAAGGTTTCGGTCTCCACGCATCGTCAGGCATTGGCGGCCTTGCTGTTCTTCTACGGC
AAGGTGCTGTGCACGGATCTGCCCTGGCTTCAGGAGATCGGAAGACCTCGGCCGTCGCGGCGCTTGCCGG
TGGTGCTGACCCCGGATGAAGTGGTTCGCATCCTCGGTTTTCTGGAAGGCGAGCATCGTTTGTTCGCCCA
GGACTCTAGCTATAGTTCTAGTGGTTGGCTACGTATACTCCGGAATATTAATAGATCATGGAGATAATTA
AAATGATAACCATCTCGCAAATAAATAAGTATTTTACTGTTTTCGTAACAGTTTTGTAATAAAAAAACCT
ATAAATATTCCGGATTATTCATACCGTCCCACCATCGGGCGCGGATCTCGGTCCGAAACCATGTCTTACT
ATCACCATCACCATCATCACCATCACGGTTCAATGTGCATGGCTGGCCTCGCCCAGCACGACGAAGCTGT
TGACAATAAGTTCAACAAGGAACAGCAGAACGCTTTCTACGAAATCCTCCACCTGCCAAACCTCAACGAA
GAACAGCGCAACGCATTCATCCAATCACTGAAGGACGACCCATCCCAATCCGCAAACCTGTTGGCCGAAG
CAAAGAAGCTGAACGACGCTCAGGCTCCCAAAGTGGACAATAAGTTCAATAAAGAGCAGCAGAACGCCTT
CTATGAGATTCTGCACTTGCCTAACCTGAACGAGGAACAGCGCAATGCTTTCATCCAGTCTCTGAAGGAT
GATCCATCACAGAGCGCTAATTTGCTGGCCGAGGCCAAGAAGCTCAATGATGCTCAAGCTCCCAAGGTGG
ATGCTAACTCCGCCGGAAAGTCCACTGACTACGACATCCCTACAACTGCAAGCGAGAACCTCTACTTCCA
AGGCGACTATGACATCCCAACTACAGAGAATCTCTATTTCCAGGGTGCCATGGCGCGCCCTATGTTCAGC
GTAGAGTCGCTGGAGCGGGCGGAGCTGTGCGAGAGCCTCCTCACTTGGATCCAGACATTTAATGTGGATG
CACCATGCCAGACCGTGGAAGATTTAACGAATGGGGTTGTGATGGCCCAGGTTCTTCAAAAGATAGATCC
TGCATATTTTGATGAAAATTGGCTAAACAGAATCAAAACTGAAGTAGGAGATAATTGGAGGCTAAAGATA
AGCAATTTAAAGAAAATTTTAAAAGGAATCTTGGATTATAATCATGAGATTTTAGGACAGCAAATTAATG
ACTTTACCCTTCCTGATGTGAACCTTATTGGGGAGCATTCTGATGCAGCAGAGCTTGGAAGGATGCTTCA
GCTCATCTTAGGCTGTGCTGTGAACTGTGAACAGAAGCAAGAGTACATCCAAGCCATTATGATGATGGAG
GAATCTGTTCAACATGTTGTCATGACAGCCATTCAAGAGCTGATGAGTAAAGAATCTCCTGTCTCTGCTG
GAAATGATGCCTATGTTGACCTTGATCGTCAGCTGAAGAAAACTACAGAGGAACTAAATGAAGCTTTGTC
AGCAAAGGAAGAAATTGCTCAAAGATGCCATGAACTGGATATGCAGGTTGCAGCATTGCAGGAAGAGAAA
AGTAGTTTGTTGGCAGAGAATCAGGTATTAATGGAAAGACTCAATCAATCTGATTCTATAGAAGACCCTA
ACAGTCCAGCAGGAAGAAGGCATTTGCAGCTCCAGACTCAATTAGAACAGCTCCAAGAAGAAACATTCAG
ACTAGAAGCAGCCAAAGATGATTATCGAATACGTTGTGAAGAGTTAGAAAAGGAGATCTCTGAACTTCGG
CAACAGAATGATGAACTGACCACTTTGGCAGATGAAGCTCAGTCTCTGAAAGATGAGATCGACGTGCTGA
GACATTCTTCTGATAAAGTATCTAAACTAGAAGGTCAAGTAGAATCTTATAAAAAGAAGCTAGAAGACCT
TGGTGATTTAAGGCGGCAGGTTAAACTCTTAGAAGAGAAGAATACCATGTATATGCAGAATACTGTCAGT
CTAGAGGAAGAGTTAAGAAAGGCCAACGCAGCGCGAAGTCAACTTGAAACCTACAAGAGACAGGTAGTAG
AACTACAAAACAGATTATCCGAAGAATCAAAGAAAGCAGATAAACTAGATTTTGAATATAAGCGGCTAAA
AGAAAAAGTTGACAGTCTTCAAAAAGAAAAGGACAGGCTGAGAACAGAAAGGGATTCTCTGAAGGAAACC
ATTGAAGAGCTTCGTTGTGTACAAGCTCAAGAAGGGCAGCTCACAACACAAGGGTTAATGCCTCTTGGAA
GTCAGGAGTCTTCAGACAGTCTAGCTGCAGAGATTGTTACACCTGAAATCAGGGAGAAACTTATTCGTCT
TCAGCATGAGAATAAGATGTTAAAGCTTAACCAAGAAGGTTCGGACAATGAAAAAATAGCCTTATTGCAG
AGCCTTCTAGATGATGCAAATCTACGCAAGAATGAACTGGAGACAGAGAATAGGCTGGTGAATCAAAGAC
TTCTGGAAGTACAGTCACAAGTTGAAGAATTACAAAAATCTTTACAGGATCAAGGCTCAAAAGCAGAAGA
TTCAGTCCTTCTAAAAAAGAAGCTTGAAGAACATCTAGAGAAGCTGCATGAGGCCAATAATGAACTACAG
AAGAAGAGAGCCATTATTGAAGATCTCGAGCCAAGATTTAACAACAGCTCCTTAAAAATTGAAGAATTAC
AAGAAGCTTTACGAAAGAAAGAGGAAGAAATGAAGCAAATGGAAGAACGATACAAAAAATACTTAGAGAA
AGCCAAAAGTGTCATCCGTACTTTAGATCCTAAACAGAATCAAGGAGCAGCACCAGAAATACAAGCTCTT
AAAAATCAGCTCCAGGAACGAGACCGACTGTTCCACTCATTAGAGAAAGAATATGAGAAAACAAAGAGTC
AGAGAGAGATGGAAGAGAAATATATTGTTAGTGCCTGGTACAATATGGGAATGACCCTGCATAAAAAGGC
AGCTGAAGATAGACTGGCAAGCACAGGCTCAGGGCAGTCATTTCTGGCGAGGCAGAGGCAAGCGACCAGC
AGCAGAAGATCATACCCAGGCCACGTGCAGCCGGCCACAGCAAGGGATCCACCGGTTGACAAAGACTGCG
AAATGAAGCGCACCACCCTGGATAGCCCTCTGGGCAAGCTGGAACTGTCTGGGTGCGAACAGGGCCTGCA
CCGTATCATCTTCCTGGGCAAAGGAACATCTGCCGCCGACGCCGTGGAAGTGCCTGCCCCAGCCGCCGTG
CTGGGCGGACCAGAGCCACTGATGCAGGCCACCGCCTGGCTCAACGCCTACTTTCACCAGCCTGAGGCCA
TCGAGGAGTTCCCTGTGCCAGCCCTGCACCACCCAGTGTTCCAGCAGGAGAGCTTTACCCGCCAGGTGCT
GTGGAAACTGCTGAAAGTGGTGAAGTTCGGAGAGGTCATCAGCTACAGCCACCTGGCCGCCCTGGCCGGC
AATCCCGCCGCCACCGCCGCCGTGAAAACCGCCCTGAGCGGAAATCCCGTGCCCATTCTGATCCCCTGCC
ACCGGGTGGTGCAGGGCGACCTGGACGTGGGAGGCTACGAGGGCGGACTCGCCGTGAAAGAGTGGCTGCT
GGCCCACGAGGGCCACAGACTGGGCAAGCCTGGTCTGGGTTAAGCGGCCGCTTTCGAATCTAGAGCCTGC
AGTCTCGAGGCATGCGGTACCAAGCTTGTCGAGAAGTACTAGAGGATCATAATCAGCCATACCACATTTG
TAGAGGTTTTACTTGCTTTAAAAAACCTCCCACACCTCCCCCTGAACCTGAAACATAAAATGAATGCAAT
TGTTGTTGTTAACTTGTTTATTGCAGCTTATAATGGTTACAAATAAAGCAATAGCATCACAAATTTCACA
AATAAAGCATTTTTTTCACTGCATTCTAGTTGTGGTTTGTCCAAACTCATCAATGTATCTTATCATGTCT
GGATCTGATCACTGATATCGCCTAGGAGATCCGAACCAGATAAGTGAAATCTAGTTCCAAACTATTTTGT
CATTTTTAATTTTCGTATTAGCTTACGACGCTACACCCAGTTCCCATCTATTTTGTCACTCTTCCCTAAA
TAATCCTTAAAAACTCCATTTCCACCCCTCCCAGTTCCCAACTATTTTGTCCGCCCACAGCGGGGCATTT
TTCTTCCTGTTATGTTTTTAATCAAACATCCTGCCAACTCCATGTGACAAACCGTCATCTTCGGCTACTT
TTTCTCTGTCACAGAATGAAAATTTTTCTGTCATCTCTTCGTTATTAATGTTTGTAATTGACTGAATATC
AACGCTTATTTGCAGCCTGAATGGCGAATGG
Features (pLannotate 1.2.2; 17 found; start..end, strand, type, name):
      2..456     +  rep_origin     f1 ori (sequence partly withheld): f1 bacteriophage origin of replication; arrow indicates direction of (+) strand synthesis
    482..586     +  promoter       AmpR promoter: bla
    587..1447    +  CDS            AmpR: β-lactamase; bla; confers resistance to ampicillin, carbenicillin, and related antibiotics
   1618..2206    +  rep_origin     ori: high-copy-number ColE1/pMB1/pBR322/pUC origin of replication
   2392..2443    -  misc_feature   bom (fragment): basis of mobility region from pBR322
   2511..2735    -  mobile_element Tn7R: mini-Tn7 element (right end of the Tn7 transposon) Tn7
   2802..3335    -  CDS            GmR: gentamycin acetyltransferase; aacC1; confers resistance to gentamycin
   3505..3533    -  promoter       Pc promoter: intI1 (promoter lies within the coding sequence); class 1 integron promoter
   3511..3858    -  CDS            YPR2_ECOLX (fragment): Protein predicted: Swiss-Prot protein existence level 4. From Escherichia coli.
   3885..3976    +  promoter       polyhedrin promoter: polh from Autographa californica; promoter for the baculovirus polyhedrin gene
   4112..4462    +  CDS            spa (fragment): SPA_STAAU - Experimental evidence at protein level: Swiss-Prot protein existence level 1. Plays a role in the inhibition of the host innate and adaptive immune responses. Possesses five immunoglobulin-binding domains that capture both the fragment crystallizable region (Fc region) and the Fab region (part of Ig that identifies antigen) of immunoglobulins (By similarity). In turn, Staphylococcus aureus is protected from phagocytic killing via inhibition of Ig Fc region. In addition, the host elicited B-cell response is prevented due to a decrease of antibody-secreting cell proliferation that en
   4592..6745    +  CDS            HOOK3: HOOK3_HUMAN - Experimental evidence at protein level: Swiss-Prot protein existence level 1. (Microbial infection) May serve as a target for the spiC protein from Salmonella typhimurium, which inactivates it, leading to a strong alteration in cellular trafficking. From Homo sapiens (Human).
   6758..7300    +  CDS            SNAP-tag®: human O6-alkylguanine-DNA-alkyltransferase variant that forms covalent bonds with benzylguanine derivatives fast-reacting variant, optimized for mammalian expression
   7375..7458    +  CDS            large T antigen (fragment): large T antigen from SV40 (simian virus 40)
   7481..7615    +  polyA_signal   SV40 poly(A) signal: SV40 polyadenylation signal
   7644..7809    -  mobile_element Tn7L: mini-Tn7 element (left end of the Tn7 transposon) Tn7
   7972..7988    +  CDS            lacZα (fragment): LacZα fragment of β-galactosidase; lacZ fragment
