[The description below was written by a language model from this plasmid's Addgene catalogue record and pLannotate feature annotations shown in this document.]
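Description:
pFastBacM13-8His-ZZ-LTLT-Hook3-SNAPf is a baculovirus donor (transfer) plasmid of about 8 kb, built on the pFastBacM13 backbone for producing recombinant protein in insect cells. In E. coli it replicates from a high-copy ColE1/pUC-type origin and is selected with ampicillin through the β-lactamase gene; an f1 phage origin is also present. As in other FastBac-type vectors, the expression cassette lies between the right and left ends of a mini-Tn7 element together with a gentamicin acetyltransferase marker. This arrangement allows site-specific transposition of the whole Tn7-flanked segment into a baculovirus shuttle genome (bacmid) in a suitable bacterial host, with gentamicin resistance marking the transposed segment. The resulting bacmid is then used to generate virus for infecting insect cells.

The payload is human HOOK3, cloned between EcoRI and NotI sites and driven by the polyhedrin promoter of Autographa californica nucleopolyhedrovirus, a very strong late viral promoter. An SV40 polyadenylation signal terminates the transcript. At the N terminus the protein carries an 8His tag followed by a ZZ module, annotated in the feature table as a fragment of Staphylococcus aureus protein A, which binds IgG. Together these provide two affinity-purification handles, metal-chelate and IgG resin. The record also names an "LTLT" element between the tags and HOOK3 but does not define it. At the C terminus HOOK3 is fused to SNAPf, the fast-reacting SNAP-tag variant that covalently couples to benzylguanine derivatives and so permits site-specific fluorescent labelling. The stated purpose is expression and purification of tagged Hook3-SNAPf from insect cells, and the associated study concerns Hook3 and PTPN21 relieving autoinhibition of the kinesin KIF1C.
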