Addgene plasmid #130976: pFastBacM13-8His-ZZ-LTLT-Hook3-SNAPf
Purpose: Expression of 8His-ZZ-LTLT tagged Hook3-SNAPf in insect cells for protein purification.
Depositing lab: Anne Straube. Depositing organization: University of Warwick. Publication: PTPN21 and Hook3 relieve KIF1C autoinhibition and activate intracellular transport. Siddiqui N, Zwetsloot AJ, Bachmann A, Roth D, Hussain H, Brandt J, Kaverina I, Straube A. Nat Commun. 2019 Jun 19;10(1):2693. doi: 10.1038/s41467-019-10644-9. PubMed 31217419.
Backbone
  Vector backbone: pFastBacM13
  Backbone manufacturer: ThermoFisher
  Vector type: Insect Expression
Growth in bacteria
  Bacterial resistance: Ampicillin, 100 μg/mL
  Growth temperature: 37°C
  Growth strain: DH5alpha
  Copy number: High Copy
Gene/Insert
  Gene/Insert name: Hook3-SNAPf
  Species: H. sapiens (human)
  Entrez Gene: HOOK3 (a.k.a. HK3)
  Promoter: Polyhedrin
  Tag / fusion protein: 8His-ZZ-LTLT (N terminal on insert); SNAPf (C terminal on insert)
  Cloning method: Restriction Enzyme; 5′ cloning site EcoRI (not destroyed); 3′ cloning site NotI (not destroyed)
  Sequencing primers: 5′ unknown
Terms and licenses: Academic/Nonprofit Terms; Industry Terms: Not Available to Industry
How to cite: pFastBacM13-8His-ZZ-LTLT-Hook3-SNAPf was a gift from Anne Straube (Addgene plasmid # 130976 ; http://n2t.net/addgene:130976 ; RRID:Addgene_130976)
